Addgene plasmid #107960: pCRB DRT7VTPLux*500CFP
Purpose: CFP half-circuit controller plasmid [ca. 558.5 relative RBS strength at PLas81*]
Depositing lab: Jim Haseloff. Depositing organization: University of Cambridge. Publication: Programmed hierarchical patterning of bacterial populations. Boehm CR, Grant PK, Haseloff J. Nat Commun. 2018 Feb 22;9(1):776. doi: 10.1038/s41467-018-03069-3. PubMed 29472537.
Backbone
  Vector backbone: pR33S175
  Vector type: Bacterial Expression, Synthetic Biology
Growth in bacteria
  Bacterial resistance: Kanamycin, 50 μg/mL
  Growth temperature: 37°C
  Growth strain: Top10
  Copy number: Low Copy
Gene/Insert
  Gene/Insert name: T7RNAP (modified)
  Species: Synthetic
  Cloning method: Gibson Cloning
Terms and licenses: Academic/Nonprofit Terms; Industry Terms: Not Available to Industry
Depositor comments: Additional genes: mTurquoise2, luxR, lasR . Please visit https://www.biorxiv.org/content/early/2017/10/17/204925 for bioRxiv preprint.
How to cite: pCRB DRT7VTPLux*500CFP was a gift from Jim Haseloff (Addgene plasmid # 107960 ; http://n2t.net/addgene:107960 ; RRID:Addgene_107960)
