[The description below was written by a language model from this plasmid's Addgene catalogue record and pLannotate feature annotations shown in this document.]
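Description:
pCRB DRT7VTPLux*500CFP is a low-copy bacterial expression and synthetic-biology plasmid of about 7.7 kb, built on the pR33S175 backbone by Gibson assembly and described as the CFP half-circuit controller plasmid of a programmed bacterial patterning system. It is maintained in E. coli through a p15A origin of replication, which is compatible with ColE1-type plasmids and so allows it to be combined with partner plasmids. Selection is with kanamycin via an aph(3')-Ia gene. Short annotated fragments of an RSF origin, a bom site and a β-lactamase coding sequence appear to be partial matches or remnants rather than functional elements. BioBrick prefix sequences flank parts of the assembly.

The payload comprises two quorum-sensing receiver genes and an output cassette. luxR (from Aliivibrio fischeri) lies downstream of a tet operator-containing region, and lasR (from Pseudomonas aeruginosa) lies downstream of a pair of lac operators. Each is closed off by rrnB T1 and T7Te terminators, which insulate the units from one another. These regulators bind their cognate acyl-homoserine lactone autoinducers and activate target promoters. On the opposite strand, a modified T7 RNA polymerase coding sequence, annotated only as a fragment of the native enzyme, is followed by the cyan fluorescent protein mTurquoise2 and the same double terminator, suggesting co-expression of polymerase and reporter.

The promoter driving this cassette is not annotated. The plasmid name points to a modified Lux promoter, whereas the purpose field cites a relative RBS strength of about 558.5 at PLas81*, and the record does not resolve this. The depositor and sequencing-derived records differ by one nucleotide and give essentially identical annotations.
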