Features (pLannotate 1.2.2; 22 found; start..end, strand, type, name):
      1..19      +  protein_bind   tet operator: tetO; bacterial operator O2 for the tetR and tetA genes tetracycline repressor TetR
     25..44      +  promoter       H1-2O2 promoter (fragment): doxycycline-inducible variant of the human H1 RNA promoter (Henriksen et al., 2007)
     81..830     +  CDS            luxR: LUXR_ALIFS - Experimental evidence at protein level: Swiss-Prot protein existence level 1. Transcriptional activator of the bioluminescence operon. Binds to the OHHL autoinducer. From Aliivibrio fischeri (Vibrio fischeri).
    852..923     +  terminator     rrnB T1 terminator: transcription terminator T1 from the E. coli rrnB gene
    939..966     +  terminator     T7Te terminator: phage T7 early transcription terminator
    975..991     +  protein_bind   lac operator: The lac repressor binds to the lac operator to inhibit transcription in E. coli. This inhibition can be relieved by adding lactose or isopropyl-β-D-thiogalactopyranoside (IPTG). lac repressor encoded by lacI
    998..1014    +  protein_bind   lac operator: The lac repressor binds to the lac operator to inhibit transcription in E. coli. This inhibition can be relieved by adding lactose or isopropyl-β-D-thiogalactopyranoside (IPTG). lac repressor encoded by lacI
   1068..1784    +  CDS            lasR: LASR_PSEAE - Experimental evidence at protein level: Swiss-Prot protein existence level 1. Transcriptional activator of elastase structural gene (LasB). Binds to the PAI autoinducer. From Pseudomonas aeruginosa (strain ATCC 15692 / DSM 22644 / CIP 104116 / JCM 14847 / LMG 12228 / 1C / PRS 101 / PAO1).
   1806..1852    +  terminator     rrnB T1 terminator: transcription terminator T1 from the E. coli rrnB gene
   1894..1921    +  terminator     T7Te terminator: phage T7 early transcription terminator
   2006..2821    -  CDS            KanR: aminoglycoside phosphotransferase; aph(3')-Ia; confers resistance to kanamycin in bacteria or G418 (Geneticin®) in eukaryotes
   3008..3029    +  misc_feature   BioBrick prefix: BioBrick prefix for parts that do not start with "ATG"
   3036..3063    -  terminator     T7Te terminator: phage T7 early transcription terminator
   3079..3150    -  terminator     rrnB T1 terminator: transcription terminator T1 from the E. coli rrnB gene
   3170..3889    -  CDS            mTurquoise2: enhanced monomeric variant of CFP (Goedhart et al., 2012) mammalian codon-optimized
   3922..6069    -  CDS            RPOL_BPT7 (fragment): Experimental evidence at protein level: Swiss-Prot protein existence level 1. Highly processive DNA-dependent RNA polymerase that catalyzes the transcription of class II and class III viral genes. Recognizes a specific promoter sequence and enters first into an 'abortive phase' where very short transcripts are synthesized and released before proceeding to the processive transcription of long RNA chains. Unwinds the double-stranded DNA to expose the coding strand for templating. Participates in the initiation of viral DNA replication presumably by making primers accessible to the DNA polymerase
   6290..6316    +  misc_feature   bom (fragment): basis of mobility region from pBR322
   6415..6470    -  rep_origin     RSF ori (fragment): Plasmids containing the RSF 1030 origin of replication can be propagated in E. coli cells that contain additional plasmids with compatible origins.
   6558..7102    -  rep_origin     p15A ori: Plasmids containing the medium-copy-number p15A origin of replication can be propagated in E. coli cells that contain a second plasmid with the ColE1 origin.
   7268..7513    -  CDS            bla(M) (fragment): β-lactamase lacking the signal sequence; bla(M); allows cytosolic expression of β-lactamase
   7592..7635    -  terminator     bacterial terminator: putative bacterial transcription terminator
   7638..7659    +  misc_feature   BioBrick prefix: BioBrick prefix for parts that do not start with "ATG"
>Addgene plasmid #107960 | pCRB DRT7VTPLux*500CFP | depositor full sequence | sequence record 203746 | Full Sequence
TCCCTATCAGTGATAGAGATTGACATCCCTATCAGTGATAGAGATACTGAGCACATACTAGAGTCACACA
GGACTACTAGATGAAAAACATCAACGCGGACGACACCTACCGTATCATTAACAAAATCAAAGCGTGTCGT
TCTAACAACGATATTAACCAATGCCTGTCTGATATGACCAAAATGGTTCACTGTGAATATTATCTGCTGG
CCATCATTTATCCGCACAGCATGGTAAAATCCGATATTTCTATTCTGGATAACTACCCAAAAAAATGGCG
TCAGTACTATGATGACGCCAACCTGATCAAGTACGATCCGATCGTAGATTACTCTAACTCTAACCATTCC
CCGATTAACTGGAATATCTTTGAGAACAACGCGGTTAACAAAAAGTCCCCAAACGTTATCAAAGAAGCAA
AAACCAGCGGTCTGATCACCGGTTTCAGCTTCCCGATTCATACCGCGAACAACGGCTTCGGTATGCTGTC
TTTTGCGCACTCCGAAAAAGACAACTACATCGATTCTCTGTTCCTGCACGCGTGCATGAACATTCCTCTG
ATCGTTCCGTCCCTGGTTGATAACTATCGCAAGATTAACATTGCCAATAACAAAAGCAACAACGACCTGA
CCAAACGCGAGAAAGAATGCCTGGCATGGGCGTGCGAAGGTAAGTCCTCTTGGGACATCTCCAAAATTCT
GGGTTGCTCTGAACGCACCGTAACTTTCCATCTGACCAACGCGCAGATGAAACTGAACACCACGAATCGT
TGTCAATCTATCAGCAAAGCTATCCTGACCGGTGCGATCGATTGCCCGTATTTCAAAAACTAATAACTAA
TGGCCAGGCATCAAATAAAACGAAAGGCTCAGTCGAAAGACTGGGCCTTTCGTTTTATCTGTTGTTTGTC
GGTGAACGCTCTCTACTAGAGTCACACTGGCTCACCTTCGGGTGGGCCTTTCTGCGTTTATAAATTGTGA
GCGGATAACAATTGACATTGTGAGCGGATAACAAGATACTGAGCACATACTAGAGGGATATTAACTAATT
TAACGGCATCACGAGTAATGGCTCTGGTGGATGGTTTTCTGGAACTGGAACGTTCTTCTGGTAAACTGGA
ATGGAGCGCTATCCTGCAAAAAATGGCCTCTGACCTGGGTTTCTCTAAAATCCTGTTCGGCCTGCTGCCG
AAAGATTCCCAAGACTACGAAAACGCATTCATCGTAGGCAATTACCCGGCCGCGTGGCGTGAACATTATG
ATCGTGCCGGTTATGCACGTGTAGATCCAACCGTTTCCCATTGCACCCAGTCCGTGCTGCCGATTTTCTG
GGAACCGAGCATCTACCAGACCCGTAAACAGCACGAGTTCTTCGAAGAGGCGTCCGCGGCTGGTCTGGTT
TACGGCCTGACGATGCCGCTGCATGGTGCTCGTGGCGAACTGGGCGCTCTGTCTCTGTCCGTAGAAGCAG
AAAACCGCGCGGAGGCTAACCGTTTCATCGAATCTGTACTGCCGACCCTGTGGATGCTGAAAGATTATGC
ACTGCAATCCGGCGCGGGTCTGGCGTTCGAACACCCAGTTTCTAAACCGGTAGTTCTGACCAGCCGTGAA
AAAGAGGTCCTGCAATGGTGCGCTATCGGCAAAACCTCCTGGGAGATTTCTGTAATTTGCAACTGCTCTG
AAGCCAACGTCAACTTCCACATGGGTAACATTCGTCGTAAATTCGGTGTTACTTCTCGCCGCGTTGCAGC
GATTATGGCCGTTAACCTGGGCCTGATTACTCTGTAATAAGCATGCACCAGGCATCAAATAAAACGAAAG
GCTCAGTCGAAAGACTGGGCCTTTCGTTTTATCTGTTGTTTGTCGGTGAAACGCTCTCTACTAGAGTCAC
ACTGGCTCACCTTCGGGTGGGCCTTTCTGCGTTTATATACTAGAGTGAGCTCGCTCGAGTCCCGTCAAGT
CAGCGTAATGCTCTGCCAGTGTTACAACCAATTAACCAATTCTGATTAGAAAAACTCATCGAGCATCAAA
TGAAACTGCAATTTATTCATATCAGGATTATCAATACCATATTTTTGAAAAAGCCGTTTCTGTAATGAAG
GAGAAAACTCACCGAGGCAGTTCCATAGGATGGCAAGATCCTGGTATCGGTCTGCGATTCCGACTCGTCC
AACATCAATACAACCTATTAATTTCCCCTCGTCAAAAATAAGGTTATCAAGTGAGAAATCACCATGAGTG
ACGACTGAATCCGGTGAGAATGGCAAAAGCTTATGCATTTCTTTCCAGACTTGTTCAACAGGCCAGCCAT
TACGCTCGTCATCAAAATCACTCGCATCAACCAAACCGTTATTCATTCGTGATTGCGCCTGAGCGAGACG
AAATACGCGATCGCTGTTAAAAGGACAATTACAAACAGGAATCGAATGCAACCGGCGCAGGAACACTGCC
AGCGCATCAACAATATTTTCACCTGAATCAGGATATTCTTCTAATACCTGGAATGCTGTTTTCCCGGGGA
TCGCAGTGGTGAGTAACCATGCATCATCAGGAGTACGGATAAAATGCTTGATGGTCGGAAGAGGCATAAA
TTCCGTCAGCCAGTTTAGTCTGACCATCTCATCTGTAACATCATTGGCAACGCTACCTTTGCCATGTTTC
AGAAACAACTCTGGCGCATCGGGCTTCCCATACAATCGATAGATTGTCGCACCTGATTGCCCGACATTAT
CGCGAGCCCATTTATACCCATATAAATCAGCATCCATGTTGGAATTTAATCGCGGCCTCGAGCAAGACGT
TTCCCGTTGAATATGGCTCATAACACCCCTTGTATTACTGTTTATGTAAGCAGACAGTTTTATTGTTCAT
GATGATATATTTTTATCTTGTGCAATGTAACATCAGAGATTTTGAGACACAACGTGGCTTTGTTGAATAA
ATCGAACTTTTGCTGAGTTGAAGGATCAGATCACCTACGTAATTAGTTAGTTAGCCCTTAGTGACTCGAA
TTCGCGGCCGCTTCTAGAGTATAAACGCAGAAAGGCCCACCCGAAGGTGAGCCAGTGTGACTCTAGTAGA
GAGCGTTCACCGACAAACAACAGATAAAACGAAAGGCCCAGTCTTTCGACTGAGCCTTTCGTTTTATTTG
ATGCCTGGCTCTAGTATTATTACTTGTACAGCTCGTCCATGCCGAGAGTGATCCCGGCGGCGGTCACGAA
CTCCAGCAGGACCATGTGATCGCGCTTCTCGTTGGGGTCTTTGCTCAGCTTGGACTGGGTGCTCAGGTAG
TGGTTGTCGGGCAGCAGCACGGGGCCGTCGCCGATGGGGGTGTTCTGCTGGTAGTGGTCGGCGAGCTGCA
CGCCGCCGTCCTCGATGTTGTGGCGGATCTTGAAGTTGGCCTTGATGCCGTTCTTCTGCTTGTCGGCGGT
GATATAGACGTTGTCGCTAAAGTAGTTGTACTCCAGCTTGTGCCCCAGGATGTTGCCGTCCTCCTTGAAG
TCGATGCCCTTCAGCTCGATGCGGTTCACCAGGGTGTCGCCCTCGAACTTCACCTCGGCGCGGGTCTTGT
AGTTGCCGTCGTCCTTGAAGAAGATGGTGCGCTCCTGGACGTAGCCTTCGGGCATGGCGGACTTGAAGAA
GTCGTGCTGCTTCATGTGGTCGGGGTAGCGGGCGAAGCACTGCACGCCCCAGGACAGGGTGGTCACGAGG
GTGGGCCAGGGCACGGGCAGCTTGCCGGTGGTGCAGATGAACTTCAGGGTCAGCTTGCCGTAGGTGGCAT
CGCCCTCGCCCTCGCCGGACACGCTGAACTTGTGGCCGTTTACGTCGCCGTCCAGCTCGACCAGGATGGG
CACCACCCCGGTGAACAGCTCCTCGCCCTTGCTCACCATCTAGTATTTCTCCTCTTTCTCTAGTATTATT
ACGCGAACGCGAAGTCCGACTCTAAGATGTCACGGAGGTTCAAGTTACCTTTAGCCGGAAGTGCTGGCAT
TTTGTCCAATTGAGACTCGTGCAACTGGTCAGCGAACTGGTCGTAGAAATCAGCCAGTACATCACAAGAC
TCATATGTGTCAACCATAGTTTCGCGCACTGCTTTGAACAGGTTCGCAGCGTCAGCCGGAATGGTACCGA
AGGAGTCGTGAATCAGTGCAAAAGATTCGATTCCGTACTTCTCGTGTGCCCACACTACAGTCTTACGAAG
GTGGCTACCGTCTTGGCTGTGTACAAAGTTAGGAGCGATACCAGACTCCTGTTTGTGTGCATCAATCTCG
CTATCTTTGTTGGTGTTAATGGTAGGCTGTAAGCGGAACTGACCGAGGAACATCAGGTTCAAGCGCGTCT
GAATAGGCTTCTTGTATTCCTGCCACACAGGGAAACCATCAGGAGTTACCCAATGCACAGCGCAACGCTT
GCGAAGAATCTCTCCAGTCTTCTTATCTTTGACCTCAGCAGCCAGCAGCTTAGCAGCAGACTTAAGCCAG
TTCATTGCTTCAACCGCAGCTACCACCGTCACGCTCACAGATTCCCAAATCAGCTTAGCCATGTATCCAG
CAGCCTGATTCGGCTGAGTGAACATCAGACCCTTGCCGGAATCAATAGCTGGCTGAATGGTATCTTCCAG
CACTTGTTGACGGAAGCCGAACTCTTTGGACCCGTAAGCCAGCGTCATGACTGAACGCTTAGTCACACTG
CGAGTAACACCGTAAGCCAGCCATTGACCAGCCAGTGCCTTAGTGCCCAGCTTGACTTTCTCAGAGATTT
CACCAGTGTTCTCATCGGTCACGGTAACTACTTCGTTATCGGTCCCATTGATTGCGTCTGCTTGTAGAAT
CTCGTTGACTTTCTTAGCAACAATCCCGTAGATGTCCTGAACGGTTTCACTAGGAAGCAAGTTAACCGCG
CGACCACCTACCTCATCTCGGAGCATCGCGGAGAAGTGCTGGATGCCAGAGCAAGACCCGTCAAACGCCA
GCGGAAGGGAGCAGTTATAGCTCAGGCCGTGGTGCTGTACCCCAGCGTACTCAAAGCAGAACGCAAGGAA
GCAGAACGGAGAATCTTGCTCAGCCCACCAAGTGTTCTCCAGTGGAGACTTAGCGCAAGCCATGATGTTC
TCGTGGTTTTCCTCAATGAACTTGATGCGCTCAGGGAACGGAACCTTATCGACACCCGCACAGTTTGCAC
CGTGGATTTTCAGCCAGTAGTAACCTTCCTTACCGATTGGTTTACCTTTCGCCAGCGTAAGCAGTCCTTT
GGTCATATCGTTACCTTGCGGGTTGAACATTGACACAGCGTAAACACGACCGCGCCAGTCCATGTTGTAA
GGGAACCAGATGGCCTTATGGTTAGCAAACTTATTGGCTTGCTCAAGCATGAACTCAAGGCTGATACGGC
GAGACTTGCGAGCCTTGTCCTTGCGGTACACAGCAGCGGCAGCACGTTTCCACGCGGTGAGAGCCTCAGG
ATTCATGTCGATGTCTTCCGGTTTCATCGGGAGTTCTTCACGCTCAATCGCAGGGATGTCCTCGACCGGA
CAATGCTTCCACTTGGTGATTACGTTGGCGACCGCTAGGACTTTCTTGTTGATTTTCCATGCGGTGTTTT
GCGCAATGTTAATCGCTTTGTACACCTCAGGCATGTAAACGTCTTCGTAGCGCATCAGTGCTTTCTTACT
GTGAGTACGCACCAGCGCCAGAGGACGACGACCGTTAGCCCAATAGCCACCACCAGTAATGCCAGTCCAC
GGCTTAGGAGGAACTACGCAAGGTTGGAACATCGGAGAGATGCCAGCCAGCGCACCTGCACGGGTTGCGA
TAGCCTCAGCGTATTCAGGTGCGAGTTCGATAGTCTCAGAGTCTTGACCTACTACGCCAGCATTTTGGCG
GTGTAAGCTAACCATTCCGGTTGACTCAATGAGCATCTCGATGCAGCGTACTCCTACATGAATAGAGTCT
TCCTTATGCCACGAAGACCACGCCTCGCCACCGAGTAGACCCTTAGAGAGCATGTCAGCCTCGACAACTT
GCATAAATGCTTTCATCTAGTAGTCCTGTGTGACTCTAGTATTTATTCGAAAGTAACAAACCATTTTCTT
GCGTAAACTTGTACGATCCTACAGGTGCATCTTCCCGACAACGCAGACCGTTCCGTGGCAAAGCAAAAGT
TCAAAATCACCAACTGGTCCACCTACAACAAAGCTCTCATCAACCGTGGCTCCCTCACTTTCTGGCTGGA
TGATGGGGCGATTCAGGCCTGGTATGAGTCAGCAACACCTTCTTCACGAGGCAGACCTCAGCGCTAGCGG
AGTGTATACTGGCTTACTATGTTGGCACTGATGAGGGTGTCAGTGAAGTGCTTCATGTGGCAGGAGAAAA
AAGGCTGCACCGGTGCGTCAGCAGAATATGTGATACAGGATATATTCCGCTTCCTCGCTCACTGACTCGC
TACGCTCGGTCGTTCGACTGCGGCGAGCGGAAATGGCTTACGAACGGGGCGGAGATTTCCTGGAAGATGC
CAGGAAGATACTTAACAGGGAAGTGAGAGGGCCGCGGCAAAGCCGTTTTTCCATAGGCTCCGCCCCCCTG
ACAAGCATCACGAAATCTGACGCTCAAATCAGTGGTGGCGAAACCCGACAGGACTATAAAGATACCAGGC
GTTTCCCCTGGCGGCTCCCTCGTGCGCTCTCCTGTTCCTGCCTTTCGGTTTACCGGTGTCATTCCGCTGT
TATGGCCGCGTTTGTCTCATTCCACGCCTGACACTCAGTTCCGGGTAGGCAGTTCGCTCCAAGCTGGACT
GTATGCACGAACCCCCCGTTCAGTCCGACCGCTGCGCCTTATCCGGTAACTATCGTCTTGAGTCCAACCC
GGAAAGACATGCAAAAGCACCACTGGCAGCAGCCACTGGTAATTGATTTAGAGGAGTTAGTCTTGAAGTC
ATGCGCCGGTTAAGGCTAAACTGAAAGGACAAGTTTTGGTGACTGCGCTCCTCCAAGCCAGTTACCTCGG
TTCAAAGAGTTGGTAGCTCAGAGAACCTTCGAAAAACCGCCCTGCAAGGCGGTTTTTTCGTTTTCAGAGC
AAGAGATTACGCGCAGACCAAAACGATCTCAAGAAGATCATCTTATTAAGGGGTCTGACGCTCAGTGGAA
CGAAAACTCACGTTAAGGGATTTTGGTCATGAGATTATCAAAAAGGATCTTCACCTAGATCCTTTTAAAT
TAAAAATGAAGTTTTAAATCAATCTAAAGTATATATGAGTAAACTTGGTCTGACAGTTACCAATGCTTAA
TCAGTGAGGCACCTATCTCAGCGATCTGTCTATTTCGTTCATCCATAGTTGCCTGACTCCCCGTCGTGTA
GATAACTACGATACGGGAGGGCTTACCATCTGGCCCCAGTGCTGCAATGATACCGCGAGACCCACGCTCA
CCGGCTCCAGATTTATCAGCAATAAACCAGCCAGCCGGAAGGGCCGAGCGCAGAAGTGGTCCTGCAACTT
TATCCGCCTCCATCCAGTCTATTCCATGGTGCCACCTGACGTCTAAGAAACCATTATTATCATGACATTA
ACCTATAAAAATAGGCGTATCACGAGGCAGAATTTCAGATAAAAAAAATCCTTAGCTTTCGCTAAGGATG
ATTTCTGGAATTCGCGGCCGCTTCTAGAG
