Features (pLannotate 1.2.2; 22 found; start..end, strand, type, name):
      1..19      +  protein_bind   tet operator: tetO; bacterial operator O2 for the tetR and tetA genes tetracycline repressor TetR
     25..44      +  promoter       H1-2O2 promoter (fragment): doxycycline-inducible variant of the human H1 RNA promoter (Henriksen et al., 2007)
     81..830     +  CDS            luxR: LUXR_ALIFS - Experimental evidence at protein level: Swiss-Prot protein existence level 1. Transcriptional activator of the bioluminescence operon. Binds to the OHHL autoinducer. From Aliivibrio fischeri (Vibrio fischeri).
    852..923     +  terminator     rrnB T1 terminator: transcription terminator T1 from the E. coli rrnB gene
    940..966     +  terminator     T7Te terminator: phage T7 early transcription terminator
    975..991     +  protein_bind   lac operator: The lac repressor binds to the lac operator to inhibit transcription in E. coli. This inhibition can be relieved by adding lactose or isopropyl-β-D-thiogalactopyranoside (IPTG). lac repressor encoded by lacI
    998..1014    +  protein_bind   lac operator: The lac repressor binds to the lac operator to inhibit transcription in E. coli. This inhibition can be relieved by adding lactose or isopropyl-β-D-thiogalactopyranoside (IPTG). lac repressor encoded by lacI
   1068..1784    +  CDS            lasR: LASR_PSEAE - Experimental evidence at protein level: Swiss-Prot protein existence level 1. Transcriptional activator of elastase structural gene (LasB). Binds to the PAI autoinducer. From Pseudomonas aeruginosa (strain ATCC 15692 / DSM 22644 / CIP 104116 / JCM 14847 / LMG 12228 / 1C / PRS 101 / PAO1).
   1806..1870    +  terminator     rrnB T1 terminator (fragment): transcription terminator T1 from the E. coli rrnB gene
   1894..1921    +  terminator     T7Te terminator: phage T7 early transcription terminator
   2006..2821    -  CDS            KanR: aminoglycoside phosphotransferase; aph(3')-Ia; confers resistance to kanamycin in bacteria or G418 (Geneticin®) in eukaryotes
   3008..3029    +  misc_feature   BioBrick prefix: BioBrick prefix for parts that do not start with "ATG"
   3036..3063    -  terminator     T7Te terminator: phage T7 early transcription terminator
   3079..3150    -  terminator     rrnB T1 terminator: transcription terminator T1 from the E. coli rrnB gene
   3173..3889    -  CDS            mTurquoise2: mTurquoise2 is a basic (constitutively fluorescent) cyan fluorescent protein published in 2012, derived from Aequorea victoria. It is reported to be a rapidly-maturing monomer with very low acid sensitivity.
   3922..6069    -  CDS            RPOL_BPT7 (fragment): Experimental evidence at protein level: Swiss-Prot protein existence level 1. Highly processive DNA-dependent RNA polymerase that catalyzes the transcription of class II and class III viral genes. Recognizes a specific promoter sequence and enters first into an 'abortive phase' where very short transcripts are synthesized and released before proceeding to the processive transcription of long RNA chains. Unwinds the double-stranded DNA to expose the coding strand for templating. Participates in the initiation of viral DNA replication presumably by making primers accessible to the DNA polymerase
   6290..6316    +  misc_feature   bom (fragment): basis of mobility region from pBR322
   6415..6470    -  rep_origin     RSF ori (fragment): Plasmids containing the RSF 1030 origin of replication can be propagated in E. coli cells that contain additional plasmids with compatible origins.
   6558..7103    -  rep_origin     p15A ori: Plasmids containing the medium-copy-number p15A origin of replication can be propagated in E. coli cells that contain a second plasmid with the ColE1 origin.
   7269..7514    -  CDS            bla(M) (fragment): β-lactamase lacking the signal sequence; bla(M); allows cytosolic expression of β-lactamase
   7593..7636    -  terminator     bacterial terminator: putative bacterial transcription terminator
   7639..7660    +  misc_feature   BioBrick prefix: BioBrick prefix for parts that do not start with "ATG"
>Addgene plasmid #107960 | pCRB DRT7VTPLux*500CFP | addgene full sequence | sequence record 208502 | Addgene NGS Result
TCCCTATCAGTGATAGAGATTGACATCCCTATCAGTGATAGAGATACTGAGCACATACTAGAGTCACACA
GGACTACTAGATGAAAAACATCAACGCGGACGACACCTACCGTATCATTAACAAAATCAAAGCGTGTCGT
TCTAACAACGATATTAACCAATGCCTGTCTGATATGACCAAAATGGTTCACTGTGAATATTATCTGCTGG
CCATCATTTATCCGCACAGCATGGTAAAATCCGATATTTCTATTCTGGATAACTACCCAAAAAAATGGCG
TCAGTACTATGATGACGCCAACCTGATCAAGTACGATCCGATCGTAGATTACTCTAACTCTAACCATTCC
CCGATTAACTGGAATATCTTTGAGAACAACGCGGTTAACAAAAAGTCCCCAAACGTTATCAAAGAAGCAA
AAACCAGCGGTCTGATCACCGGTTTCAGCTTCCCGATTCATACCGCGAACAACGGCTTCGGTATGCTGTC
TTTTGCGCACTCCGAAAAAGACAACTACATCGATTCTCTGTTCCTGCACGCGTGCATGAACATTCCTCTG
ATCGTTCCGTCCCTGGTTGATAACTATCGCAAGATTAACATTGCCAATAACAAAAGCAACAACGACCTGA
CCAAACGCGAGAAAGAATGCCTGGCATGGGCGTGCGAAGGTAAGTCCTCTTGGGACATCTCCAAAATTCT
GGGTTGCTCTGAACGCACCGTAACTTTCCATCTGACCAACGCGCAGATGAAACTGAACACCACGAATCGT
TGTCAATCTATCAGCAAAGCTATCCTGACCGGTGCGATCGATTGCCCGTATTTCAAAAACTAATAACTAA
TGGCCAGGCATCAAATAAAACGAAAGGCTCAGTCGAAAGACTGGGCCTTTCGTTTTATCTGTTGTTTGTC
GGTGAACGCTCTCTACTAGAGTCACACTTGCTCACCTTCGGGTGGGCCTTTCTGCGTTTATAAATTGTGA
GCGGATAACAATTGACATTGTGAGCGGATAACAAGATACTGAGCACATACTAGAGGGATATTAACTAATT
TAACGGCATCACGAGTAATGGCTCTGGTGGATGGTTTTCTGGAACTGGAACGTTCTTCTGGTAAACTGGA
ATGGAGCGCTATCCTGCAAAAAATGGCCTCTGACCTGGGTTTCTCTAAAATCCTGTTCGGCCTGCTGCCG
AAAGATTCCCAAGACTACGAAAACGCATTCATCGTAGGCAATTACCCGGCCGCGTGGCGTGAACATTATG
ATCGTGCCGGTTATGCACGTGTAGATCCAACCGTTTCCCATTGCACCCAGTCCGTGCTGCCGATTTTCTG
GGAACCGAGCATCTACCAGACCCGTAAACAGCACGAGTTCTTCGAAGAGGCGTCCGCGGCTGGTCTGGTT
TACGGCCTGACGATGCCGCTGCATGGTGCTCGTGGCGAACTGGGCGCTCTGTCTCTGTCCGTAGAAGCAG
AAAACCGCGCGGAGGCTAACCGTTTCATCGAATCTGTACTGCCGACCCTGTGGATGCTGAAAGATTATGC
ACTGCAATCCGGCGCGGGTCTGGCGTTCGAACACCCAGTTTCTAAACCGGTAGTTCTGACCAGCCGTGAA
AAAGAGGTCCTGCAATGGTGCGCTATCGGCAAAACCTCCTGGGAGATTTCTGTAATTTGCAACTGCTCTG
AAGCCAACGTCAACTTCCACATGGGTAACATTCGTCGTAAATTCGGTGTTACTTCTCGCCGCGTTGCAGC
GATTATGGCCGTTAACCTGGGCCTGATTACTCTGTAATAAGCATGCACCAGGCATCAAATAAAACGAAAG
GCTCAGTCGAAAGACTTGGCCTTTCGTTTTATCTGTTGTTTGTCGGTGAAACGCTCTCTACTAGAGTCAC
ACTGGCTCACCTTCGGGTGGGCCTTTCTGCGTTTATATACTAGAGTGAGCTCGCTCGAGTCCCGTCAAGT
CAGCGTAATGCTCTGCCAGTGTTACAACCAATTAACCAATTCTGATTAGAAAAACTCATCGAGCATCAAA
TGAAACTGCAATTTATTCATATCAGGATTATCAATACCATATTTTTGAAAAAGCCGTTTCTGTAATGAAG
GAGAAAACTCACCGAGGCAGTTCCATAGGATGGCAAGATCCTGGTATCGGTCTGCGATTCCGACTCGTCC
AACATCAATACAACCTATTAATTTCCCCTCGTCAAAAATAAGGTTATCAAGTGAGAAATCACCATGAGTG
ACGACTGAATCCGGTGAGAATGGCAAAAGCTTATGCATTTCCTTCCAGACTTGTTCAACAGGCCAGCCAT
TACGCTCGTCATCAAAATCACTCGCATCAACCAAACCGTTATTCATTCGTGATTGCGCCTGAGCGAGACG
AAATACGCGATCGCTGTTAAAAGGACAATTACAAACAGGAATCGAATGCAACCGGCGCAGGAACACTGCC
AGCGCATCAACAATATTTTCACCTGAATCAGGATATTCTTCTAATACCTGGAATGCTGTTTTCCCGGGGA
TCGCAGTGGTGAGTAACCATGCATCATCAGGAGTACGGATAAAATGCTTGATGGTCGGAAGAGGCATAAA
TTCCGTCAGCCAGTTTAGTCTGACCATCTCATCTGTAACATCATTGGCAACGCTACCTTTGCCATGTTTC
AGAAACAACTCTGGCGCATCGGGCTTCCCATACAATCGATAGATTGTCGCACCTGATTGCCCGACATTAT
CGCGAGCCCATTTATACCCATATAAATCAGCATCCATGTTGGAATTTAATCGCGGCCTGGAGCAAGACGT
TTCCCGTTGAATATGGCTCATAACACCACTTGTATTACTGTTTATGTAAGCAGACAGTTTTATTGTTCAT
GATGATATATTTTTATCTTGTGCAATGTAACATCAGAGATTTTGAGACACAACGTGGCTTTGTTGAATAA
ATCGAACTTTTGCTGAGTTGAAGGATCAGATCACCTACGTAATTAGTTAGTTAGCCCTTAGTGACTCGAA
TTCGCTGCCGCTTCTAGAGTATAAACGCAGAAAGGCCCACCCGAAGGTGAGCCAGTGTGACTCTAGTAGA
GAGCGTTCACCGACAAACAACAGATAAAACGAAAGGCCCAGTCTTTCGACTGAGCCTTTCGTTTTATTTG
ATGCCTGGCTCTAGTATTATCACTTGTACAGCTCGTCCATGCCGAGAGTGATCCCGGCGGCGGTCACGAA
CTCCAGCAGGACCATGTGATCGCGCTTCTCGTTGGGGTCTTTGCTCAGCTTGGACTGGGTGCTCAGGTAG
TGGTTGTCGGGCAGCAGCACGGGGCCGTCGCCGATGGGGGTGTTCTGCTGGTAGTGGTCGGCGAGCTGCA
CGCCGCCGTCCTCGATGTTGTGGCGGATCTTGAAGTTGGCCTTGATGCCGTTCTTCTGCTTGTCGGCGGT
GATATAGACGTTGTCGCTAAAGTAGTTGTACTCCAGCTTGTGCCCCAGGATGTTGCCGTCCTCCTTGAAG
TCGATGCCCTTCAGCTCGATGCGGTTCACCAGGGTGTCGCCCTCGAACTTCACCTCGGCGCGGGTCTTGT
AGTTGCCGTCGTCCTTGAAGAAGATGGTGCGCTCCTGGACGTAGCCTTCGGGCATGGCGGACTTGAAGAA
GTCGTGCTGCTTCATGTGGTCGGGGTAGCGGGCGAAGCACTGCACGCCCCAGGACAGGGTGGTCACGAGG
GTGGGCCAGGGCACGGGCAGCTTGCCGGTGGTGCAGATGAACTTCAGGGTCAGCTTGCCGTAGGTGGCAT
CGCCCTCGCCCTCGCCGGACACGCTGAACTTGTGGCCGTTTACGTCGCCGTCCAGCTCGACCAGGATGGG
CACCACCCCGGTGAACAGCTCCTCGCCCTTGCTCACCATCTAGTATTTCTCCTCTTTCTCTAGTATTATT
ACGCGAACGCGAAGTCCGACTCTAAGATGTCACGGAGGTTCAAGTTACCTTTAGCCGGAAGTGCTGGCAT
TTTGTCCAATTGAGACTCGTGCAACTGGTCAGCGAACTGGTCGTAGAAATCAGCCAGTACATCACAAGAC
TCATATGTGTCAACCATAGTTTCGCGCACTGCTTTGAACAGGTTCGCAGCGTCAGCCGGAATGGTACCGA
AGGAGTCGTGAATCAGTGCAAAAGATTCGATTCCGTACTTCTCGTGTGCCCACACTACAGTCTTACGAAG
GTGGCTACCGTCTTGGCTGTGTACAAAGTTAGGAGCGATACCAGACTCCTGTTTGTGTGCATCAATCTCG
CTATCTTTGTTGGTGTTAATGGTAGGCTGTAAGCGGAACTGACCGAGGAACATCAGGTTCAAGCGCGTCT
GAATAGGCTTCTTGTATTCCTGCCACACAGGGAAACCATCAGGAGTTACCCAATGCACAGCGCAACGCTT
GCGAAGAATCTCTCCAGTCTTCTTATCTTTGACCTCAGCAGCCAGCAGCTTAGCAGCAGACTTAAGCCAG
TTCATTGCTTCAACCGCAGCTACCACCGTCACGCTCACAGATTCCCAAATCAGCTTAGCCATGTATCCAG
CAGCCTGATTCGGCTGAGTGAACATCAGACCCTTGCCGGAATCAATAGCTGGCTGAATGGTATCTTCCAG
CACTTGTTGACGGAAGCCGAACTCTTTGGACCCGTAAGCCAGCGTCATGACTGAACGCTTAGTCACACTG
CGAGTAACACCGTAAGCCAGCCATTGACCAGCCAGTGCCTTAGTGCCCAGCTTGACTTTCTCAGAGATTT
CACCAGTGTTCTCATCGGTCACGGTAACTACTTCGTTATCGGTCCCATTGATTGCGTCTGCTTGTAGAAT
CTCGTTGACTTTCTTAGCAACAATCCCGTAGATGTCCTGAACGGTTTCACTAGGAAGCAAGTTAACCGCG
CGACCACCTACCTCATCTCGGAGCATCGCGGAGAAGTGCTGGATGCCAGAGCAAGACCCGTCAAACGCCA
GCGGAAGGGAGCAGTTATAGCTCAGGCCGTGGTGCTGTACCCCAGCGTACTCAAAGCAGAACGCAAGGAA
GCAGAACGGAGAATCTTGCTCAGCCCACCAAGTGTTCTCCAGTGGAGACTTAGCGCAAGCCATGATGTTC
TCGTGGTTTTCCTCAATGAACTTGATGCGCTCAGGGAACGGAACCTTATCGACACCCGCACAGTTTGCAC
CGTGGATTTTCAGCCAGTAGTAACCTTCCTTACCGATTGGTTTACCTTTCGCCAGCGTAAGCAGTCCTTT
GGTCATATCGTTACCTTGCGGGTTGAACATTGACACAGCGTAAACACGACCGCGCCAGTCCATGTTGTAA
GGGAACCAGATGGCCTTATGGTTAGCAAACTTATTGGCTTGCTCAAGCATGAACTCAAGGCTGATACGGC
GAGACTTGCGAGCCTTGTCCTTGCGGTACACAGCAGCGGCAGCACGTTTCCACGCGGTGAGAGCCTCAGG
ATTCATGTCGATGTCTTCCGGTTTCATCGGGAGTTCTTCACGCTCAATCGCAGGGATGTCCTCGACCGGA
CAATGCTTCCACTTGGTGATTACGTTGGCGACCGCTAGGACTTTCTTGTTGATTTTCCATGCGGTGTTTT
GCGCAATGTTAATCGCTTTGTACACCTCAGGCATGTAAACGTCTTCGTAGCGCATCAGTGCTTTCTTACT
GTGAGTACGCACCAGCGCCAGAGGACGACGACCGTTAGCCCAATAGCCACCACCAGTAATGCCAGTCCAC
GGCTTAGGAGGAACTACGCAAGGTTGGAACATCGGAGAGATGCCAGCCAGCGCACCTGCACGGGTTGCGA
TAGCCTCAGCGTATTCAGGTGCGAGTTCGATAGTCTCAGAGTCTTGACCTACTACGCCAGCATTTTGGCG
GTGTAAGCTAACCATTCCGGTTGACTCAATGAGCATCTCGATGCAGCGTACTCCTACATGAATAGAGTCT
TCCTTATGCCACGAAGACCACGCCTCGCCACCGAGTAGACCCTTAGAGAGCATGTCAGCCTCGACAACTT
GCATAAATGCTTTCATCTAGTAGTCCTGTGTGACTCTAGTATTTATTCGAAAGTAACAAACCATTTTCTT
GCGTAAACTTGTACGATCCTACAGGTGCATCTTCCCGACAACGCAGACCGTTCCGTGGCAAAGCAAAAGT
TCAAAATCACCAACTGGTCCACCTACAACAAAGCTCTCATCAACCGTGGCTCCCTCACTTTCTGGCTGGA
TGATGGGGCGATTCGGGCCTGGTATGAGTCAGCAACACCTTCTTCACGAGGCAGACCTCAGCGCTAGCGG
AGTGTATACTGGCTTACTATGTTGGCACTGATGAGGGTGTCAGTGAAGTGCTTCATGTGGCAGGAGAAAA
AAGGCTGCACCGGTGCGTCAGCAGAATATGTGATACAGGATATATTCCGCTTCCTCGCTCACTGACTCGC
TACGCTCGGTCGTTCGACTGCGGCGAGCGGAAATGGCTTACGAACGGGGCGGAGATTTCCTGGAAGATGC
CAGGAAGATACTTAACAGGGAAGTGAGAGGGCCGCGGCAAAGCCGTTTTTCCATAGGCTCCGCCCCCCTG
ACAAGCATCACGAAATATGACGCTCAAATCAGTGGTGGCGAAACCCGACAGGACTATAAAGATACCAGGC
GTTTCCCCCTGGCGGCTCCCTCGTGCGCTCTCCTGTTCCTGCCTTTCGGTTTACCGGTGTCATTCCGCTG
TTATGGCCGCGTTTGTCTCATTCCACGCCTGACACTCAGTTCCGGGTAGGCAGTTCGCTCCAAGCTGGAC
TGTATGCACGAACCCCCCGTTCAGTCCGACCGCTGCGCCTTATCCGGTAACTATCGTCTTGAGTCCAACC
CGGAAAGACATGCAAAAGCACCACTGGCAGCAGCCACTGGTAATTGATTTAGAGGAGTTAGTCTTGAAGT
CATGCGCCGGTTAAGGCTAAACTGAAAGGACAAGTTTTGGTGACTGCGCTCCTCCAAGCCAGTTACCTCG
GTTCAAAGAGTTGGTAGCTCAGAGAACCTTCGAAAAACCGCCCTGCAAGGCGGTTTTTTCGTTCTCAGAG
CAAGAGATTACGCGCAGACCAAAACAATCTCAAGAAGATCATCTTATTAAGGGGTCTGACGCTCAGTGGA
ACGAAAACTCACGTTAAGGGATTTTGGTCATGAGATTATCAAAAAGGATCTTCACCTAGATCCTTTTAAA
TTAAAAATGAAGTTTTAAATCAATCTAAAGTATATATGAGTAAACTTGGTCTGACAGTTACCAATGCTTA
ATCAGTGAGGCACCTATCTCAGCGATCTGTCTATTTCGTTCATCCATAGTTGCCTGACTCCCCGTCGTGT
AGATAACTACGATACGGGAGGGCTTACCATCTGGCCCCAGTGCTGCAATGATACCGCGAGACCCACGCTC
ACCGGCTCCAGATTTATCAGCAATAAACCAGCCAGCCGGAAGGGCCGAGCGCAGAAGTGGTCCTGCAACT
TTATCCGCCTCCATCCAGTCTATTCCATGGTGCCACCTGACGTCTAAGAAACCATTATTATCATGACATT
AACCTATAAAAATAGGCGTATCACGAGGCAGAATTTCAGATAAAAAAAATCCTTAGCTTTCGCTAAGGAT
GATTTCTGGAATTCGCGGCCGCTTCTAGAG
